Addgene plasmid #189886: p667-UBC-HIPK1-V5-miniTurbo_IDG-K
Purpose: Gateway destination clone of HIPK1 (human) tagged with C-terminal V5-miniTurbo for generating protein-proximity networks using proximity-dependent biotinylation proteomics
Depositing lab: Ben Major. Depositing organization: Washington University in Saint Louis.
Backbone
  Vector backbone: pDest667
  Backbone manufacturer: PEL
  Backbone size w/o insert (bp): 9014
  Vector type: Mammalian Expression, Lentiviral ; Gateway Destination
  Selectable markers: Puromycin
Growth in bacteria
  Bacterial resistance: Ampicillin, 100 μg/mL
  Growth temperature: 30°C
  Growth strain: DH10B
  Copy number: Low Copy
Gene/Insert
  Gene/Insert name: HIPK1 (alt names: HIPK1-V5-miniTurbo; V5-miniTurbo)
  Species: H. sapiens (human)
  Entrez Gene: HIPK1 (a.k.a. Myak, Nbak2)
  Promoter: Ubiquitin
  Tag / fusion protein: V5-miniTurbo (C terminal on insert)
  Cloning method: Gateway Cloning
  Sequencing primers: 5′ TGAAGCTCCGGTTTTGAACT; 3′ CATTTCCTCCCTCTGCTTCC
Terms and licenses: Academic/Nonprofit Terms; Industry Terms: Not Available to Industry
Depositor comments: These plasmids were generated as part of the Illuminating the Druggable Genome (IDG) program sponsored by the NIH Common Fund. The goal of this program is to identify, gather, and distribute information and resources for proteins that currently are not well-studied yet belong to commonly drug-targeted protein families: protein kinases, non-olfactory G-protein coupled receptors (GPCRs), and ion channels. The IDG program is designed to develop fundamental research tools for understudied proteins, elucidate their function, and disseminate the IDG-related resources and data to the greater scientific community. These lentiviral gateway destination plasmids were generated, as part of the Kinase-Data and Resource Generating Center (DRGC), using the single fragment or multisite gateway cloning technology. They were used for generating proteomics-based protein-interaction and protein-proximity networks that can be accessed through the kinase-DRGC website https://darkkinome.org/. Each plasmid has either an N- or C-terminal fusion protein (Flag/ V5/V5-miniTurbo/V5-TurboID/miniTurbo-V5/TurboID-V5) tagged understudied kinase driven under either a CMV or Ubiquitin (UBC) promoter. All inserts in the pENTR plasmids used to generate the deposited destination plasmids were end-sequenced and insert size validated prior to multi-site gateway cloning. The combined insert size of the single fragment or three fragment destination plasmids were confirmed by restriction digestion (BsrGI, and EcoRV for pDest667; BsrGI, EcoRV, and BstZ17I for pDest663; and BsrGI for pHAGE) and all plasmids were partially sequenced to ensure in-frame ORFs and fusion tags.
How to cite: p667-UBC-HIPK1-V5-miniTurbo_IDG-K was a gift from Ben Major (Addgene plasmid # 189886 ; http://n2t.net/addgene:189886 ; RRID:Addgene_189886)
