[The description below was written by a language model from this plasmid's Addgene catalogue record and pLannotate feature annotations shown in this document.]
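Description:
p667-UBC-HIPK1-V5-miniTurbo_IDG-K is a lentiviral mammalian expression plasmid built on the pDest667 Gateway destination backbone, with a sequenced length of about 13.1 kb. It is propagated in E. coli under ampicillin selection (AmpR) from a ColE1/pUC-type origin. The feature annotation calls this origin high-copy, whereas the catalogue lists the plasmid as low copy. An f1 origin and residual lac/lacZα, T3 and T7 elements from the parental cloning vector are also present. The viral portion has an RSV promoter driving a truncated HIV-1 5' LTR, followed by the Ψ packaging signal, a gag fragment, the RRE for Rev-dependent RNA export, and the cPPT/CTS. A second truncated LTR and an SV40 polyadenylation signal close the transfer cassette. This RSV-hybrid LTR layout is typical of vectors packaged with helper plasmids supplied in trans.

The payload was assembled by multisite Gateway recombination, as shown by the attB4, attB1 and attB2 sites separating its modules. The human ubiquitin C promoter drives the full-length human HIPK1 open reading frame, which encodes a serine/threonine kinase involved in transcriptional regulation and TNF-linked apoptosis. HIPK1 is fused at its C terminus to V5-miniTurbo. The V5 epitope is stated in the catalogue but is not separately annotated in the feature table. miniTurbo is an engineered, truncated E. coli biotin ligase that biotinylates proteins near the fusion. A WPRE downstream enhances transcript expression, and a separate mouse PGK promoter–PuroR cassette allows puromycin selection of transduced cells. The construct was made within a programme on understudied kinases, to map HIPK1 protein-proximity networks by proximity-dependent biotinylation and mass spectrometry.
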