Features (pLannotate 1.2.2; 31 found; start..end, strand, type, name):
     26..130     +  promoter       AmpR promoter: bla
    131..991     +  CDS            AmpR: β-lactamase; bla; confers resistance to ampicillin, carbenicillin, and related antibiotics
   1162..1750    +  rep_origin     ori: high-copy-number ColE1/pMB1/pBR322/pUC origin of replication
   1933..2025    +  CDS            lacI (fragment): lac repressor; lacI; The lac repressor binds to the lac operator to inhibit transcription in E. coli. This inhibition can be relieved by adding lactose or isopropyl-β-D-thiogalactopyranoside (IPTG).
   2038..2059    +  protein_bind   CAP binding site: CAP binding activates transcription in the presence of cAMP. E. coli catabolite activator protein
   2074..2104    +  promoter       lac promoter: promoter for the E. coli lac operon
   2108..2130    +  protein_bind   lac operator (fragment): The lac repressor binds to the lac operator to inhibit transcription in E. coli. This inhibition can be relieved by adding lactose or isopropyl-β-D-thiogalactopyranoside (IPTG). lac repressor encoded by lacI
   2173..2191    +  promoter       T3 promoter: promoter for bacteriophage T3 RNA polymerase
   2219..2445    +  promoter       RSV promoter: Rous sarcoma virus enhancer/promoter
   2446..2626    +  LTR            5' LTR (truncated): truncated 5' long terminal repeat (LTR) from HIV-1
   2673..2798    +  misc_feature   HIV-1 Ψ: packaging signal of human immunodeficiency virus type 1
   2782..3145    +  CDS            HIV-1 gag (fragment): gag protein from human immunodeficiency virus 1; gag
   3291..3524    +  misc_feature   RRE: The Rev response element (RRE) of HIV-1 allows for Rev-dependent mRNA export from the nucleus to the cytoplasm.
   3901..4001    +  CDS            Rev (fragment): human immunodeficiency virus 1 (HIV-1) Rev protein; rev; enhances nuclear export of unspliced and incompletely spliced viral mRNAs
   4020..4136    +  misc_feature   cPPT/CTS: central polypurine tract and central termination sequence of HIV-1
   4168..4188    +  protein_bind   attB4: mutant version of attB; core recombination site for the Gateway® BP reaction BP Clonase™
   4188..5399    +  promoter       UbC promoter: human ubiquitin C promoter
   5400..5424    +  protein_bind   attB1: mutant version of attB; recombination site for the Gateway® BP reaction BP Clonase™
   5433..9062    +  CDS            HIPK1: HIPK1_HUMAN - Also known as KIAA0630, MYAK, NBAK2. Experimental evidence at protein level: Swiss-Prot protein existence level 1. Serine/threonine-protein kinase involved in transcription regulation and TNF-mediated cellular apoptosis. Plays a role as a corepressor for homeodomain transcription factors. Phosphorylates DAXX and MYB. Phosphorylates DAXX in response to stress, and mediates its translocation from the nucleus to the cytoplasm. Inactivates MYB transcription factor activity by phosphorylation. Prevents MAP3K5-JNK activation in the absence of TNF. TNF triggers its translocation to the
   9070..9090    -  protein_bind   attB2: mutant version of attB; core recombination site for the Gateway® BP reaction BP Clonase™
   9141..9911    +  CDS            miniTurbo: N-terminally truncated mutant of the E. coli biotin ligase BioID engineered for improved catalytic efficiency (Branon et al., 2018)
   9966..10554   +  misc_feature   WPRE: woodchuck hepatitis virus posttranscriptional regulatory element
  10568..11067   +  promoter       PGK promoter: mouse phosphoglycerate kinase 1 promoter
  11088..11687   +  CDS            PuroR: puromycin N-acetyltransferase; pac from Streptomyces alboniger; confers resistance to puromycin
  11755..11892   +  CDS            nef (fragment): NEF_HV1LA - Experimental evidence at protein level: Swiss-Prot protein existence level 1. Extracellular Nef protein targets CD4(+) T-lymphocytes for apoptosis by interacting with CXCR4 surface receptors. From Human immunodeficiency virus type 1 group M subtype B (isolate Lai) (HIV-1).
  11878..12058   +  LTR            5' LTR (truncated): truncated 5' long terminal repeat (LTR) from HIV-1
  12130..12251   +  polyA_signal   SV40 poly(A) signal: SV40 polyadenylation signal
  12291..12426   +  rep_origin     SV40 ori: SV40 origin of replication
  12447..12465   -  promoter       T7 promoter: promoter for bacteriophage T7 RNA polymerase
  12473..12628   +  CDS            lacZα (fragment): LacZα fragment of β-galactosidase; lacZ fragment
  12633..13061   +  rep_origin     f1 ori (sequence partly withheld): f1 bacteriophage origin of replication; arrow indicates direction of (+) strand synthesis
>Addgene plasmid #189886 | p667-UBC-HIPK1-V5-miniTurbo_IDG-K | addgene full sequence | sequence record 374474 | Addgene NGS Result
AGGTGGCACTTTTCGGGGAAATGTGCGCGGAACCCCTATTTGTTTATTTTTCTAAATACATTCAAATATG
TATCCGCTCATGAGACAATAACCCTGATAAATGCTTCAATAATATTGAAAAAGGAAGAGTATGAGTATTC
AACATTTCCGTGTCGCCCTTATTCCCTTTTTTGCGGCATTTTGCCTTCCTGTTTTTGCTCACCCAGAAAC
GCTGGTGAAAGTAAAAGATGCTGAAGATCAGTTGGGTGCACGAGTGGGTTACATCGAACTGGATCTCAAC
AGCGGTAAGATCCTTGAGAGTTTTCGCCCCGAAGAACGTTTTCCAATGATGAGCACTTTTAAAGTTCTGC
TATGTGGCGCGGTATTATCCCGTATTGACGCCGGGCAAGAGCAACTCGGTCGCCGCATACACTATTCTCA
GAATGACTTGGTTGAGTACTCACCAGTCACAGAAAAGCATCTTACGGATGGCATGACAGTAAGAGAATTA
TGCAGTGCTGCCATAACCATGAGTGATAACACTGCGGCCAACTTACTTCTGACAACGATCGGAGGACCGA
AGGAGCTAACCGCTTTTTTGCACAACATGGGGGATCATGTAACTCGCCTTGATCGTTGGGAACCGGAGCT
GAATGAAGCCATACCAAACGACGAGCGTGACACCACGATGCCTGTAGCAATGGCAACAACGTTGCGCAAA
CTATTAACTGGCGAACTACTTACTCTAGCTTCCCGGCAACAATTAATAGACTGGATGGAGGCGGATAAAG
TTGCAGGACCACTTCTGCGCTCGGCCCTTCCGGCTGGCTGGTTTATTGCTGATAAATCTGGAGCCGGTGA
GCGTGGGTCTCGCGGTATCATTGCAGCACTGGGGCCAGATGGTAAGCCCTCCCGTATCGTAGTTATCTAC
ACGACGGGGAGTCAGGCAACTATGGATGAACGAAATAGACAGATCGCTGAGATAGGTGCCTCACTGATTA
AGCATTGGTAACTGTCAGACCAAGTTTACTCATATATACTTTAGATTGATTTAAAACTTCATTTTTAATT
TAAAAGGATCTAGGTGAAGATCCTTTTTGATAATCTCATGACCAAAATCCCTTAACGTGAGTTTTCGTTC
CACTGAGCGTCAGACCCCGTAGAAAAGATCAAAGGATCTTCTTGAGATCCTTTTTTTCTGCGCGTAATCT
GCTGCTTGCAAACAAAAAAACCACCGCTACCAGCGGTGGTTTGTTTGCCGGATCAAGAGCTACCAACTCT
TTTTCCGAAGGTAACTGGCTTCAGCAGAGCGCAGATACCAAATACTGTTCTTCTAGTGTAGCCGTAGTTA
GGCCACCACTTCAAGAACTCTGTAGCACCGCCTACATACCTCGCTCTGCTAATCCTGTTACCAGTGGCTG
CTGCCAGTGGCGATAAGTCGTGTCTTACCGGGTTGGACTCAAGACGATAGTTACCGGATAAGGCGCAGCG
GTCGGGCTGAACGGGGGGTTCGTGCACACAGCCCAGCTTGGAGCGAACGACCTACACCGAACTGAGATAC
CTACAGCGTGAGCTATGAGAAAGCGCCACGCTTCCCGAAGGGAGAAAGGTGGACAGGTATCCGGTAAGCG
GCAGGGTCGGAACAGGAGAGCGCACGAGGGAGCTTCCAGGGGGAAACGCCTGGTATCTTTATAGTCCTGT
CGGGTTTCGCCACCTCTGACTTGAGCGTCGATTTTTGTGATGCTCGTCAGGGGGGCGGAGCCTATGGAAA
AACGCCAGCAACGCGGCCTTTTTACGGTTCCTGGCCTTTTGCTGGCCTTTTGCTCACATGTTCTTTCCTG
CGTTATCCCCTGATTCTGTGGATAACCGTATTACCGCCTTTGAGTGAGCTGATACCGCTCGCCGCAGCCG
AACGACCGAGCGCAGCGAGTCAGTGAGCGAGGAAGCGGAAGAGCGCCCAATACGCAAACCGCCTCTCCCC
GCGCGTTGGCCGATTCATTAATGCAGCTGGCACGACAGGTTTCCCGACTGGAAAGCGGGCAGTGAGCGCA
ACGCAATTAATGTGAGTTAGCTCACTCATTAGGCACCCCAGGCTTTACACTTTATGCTTCCGGCTCGTAT
GTTGTGTGGAATTGTGAGCGGATAACAATTTCACACAGGAAACAGCTATGACCATGATTACGCCAAGCGC
GCAATTAACCCTCACTAAAGGGAACAAAAGCTGGAGCTGCAAGCTTAATGTAGTCTTATGCAATACTCTT
GTAGTCTTGCAACATGGTAACGATGAGTTAGCAACATGCCTTACAAGGAGAGAAAAAGCACCGTGCATGC
CGATTGGTGGAAGTAAGGTGGTACGATCGTGCCTTATTAGGAAGGCAACAGACGGGTCTGACATGGATTG
GACGAACCACTGAATTGCCGCATTGCAGAGATATTGTATTTAAGTGCCTAGCTCGATACATAAACGGGTC
TCTCTGGTTAGACCAGATCTGAGCCTGGGAGCTCTCTGGCTAACTAGGGAACCCACTGCTTAAGCCTCAA
TAAAGCTTGCCTTGAGTGCTTCAAGTAGTGTGTGCCCGTCTGTTGTGTGACTCTGGTAACTAGAGATCCC
TCAGACCCTTTTAGTCAGTGTGGAAAATCTCTAGCAGTGGCGCCCGAACAGGGACTTGAAAGCGAAAGGG
AAACCAGAGGAGCTCTCTCGACGCAGGACTCGGCTTGCTGAAGCGCGCACGGCAAGAGGCGAGGGGCGGC
GACTGGTGAGTACGCCAAAAATTTTGACTAGCGGAGGCTAGAAGGAGAGAGATGGGTGCGAGAGCGTCAG
TATTAAGCGGGGGAGAATTAGATCGCGATGGGAAAAAATTCGGTTAAGGCCAGGGGGAAAGAAAAAATAT
AAATTAAAACATATAGTATGGGCAAGCAGGGAGCTAGAACGATTCGCAGTTAATCCTGGCCTGTTAGAAA
CATCAGAAGGCTGTAGACAAATACTGGGACAGCTACAACCATCCCTTCAGACAGGATCAGAAGAACTTAG
ATCATTATATAATACAGTAGCAACCCTCTATTGTGTGCATCAAAGGATAGAGATAAAAGACACCAAGGAA
GCTTTAGACAAGATAGAGGAAGAGCAAAACAAAAGTAAGACCACCGCACAGCAAGCGGCCGCTGATCTTC
AGACCTGGAGGAGGAGATATGAGGGACAATTGGAGAAGTGAATTATATAAATATAAAGTAGTAAAAATTG
AACCATTAGGAGTAGCACCCACCAAGGCAAAGAGAAGAGTGGTGCAGAGAGAAAAAAGAGCAGTGGGAAT
AGGAGCTTTGTTCCTTGGGTTCTTGGGAGCAGCAGGAAGCACTATGGGCGCAGCGTCAATGACGCTGACG
GTACAGGCCAGACAATTATTGTCTGGTATAGTGCAGCAGCAGAACAATTTGCTGAGGGCTATTGAGGCGC
AACAGCATCTGTTGCAACTCACAGTCTGGGGCATCAAGCAGCTCCAGGCAAGAATCCTGGCTGTGGAAAG
ATACCTAAAGGATCAACAGCTCCTGGGGATTTGGGGTTGCTCTGGAAAACTCATTTGCACCACTGCTGTG
CCTTGGAATGCTAGTTGGAGTAATAAATCTCTGGAACAGATTTGGAATCACACGACCTGGATGGAGTGGG
ACAGAGAAATTAACAATTACACAAGCTTAATACACTCCTTAATTGAAGAATCGCAAAACCAGCAAGAAAA
GAATGAACAAGAATTATTGGAATTAGATAAATGGGCAAGTTTGTGGAATTGGTTTAACATAACAAATTGG
CTGTGGTATATAAAATTATTCATAATGATAGTAGGAGGCTTGGTAGGTTTAAGAATAGTTTTTGCTGTAC
TTTCTATAGTGAATAGAGTTAGGCAGGGATATTCACCATTATCGTTTCAGACCCACCTCCCAACCCCGAG
GGGACCCGACAGGCCCGAAGGAATAGAAGAAGAAGGTGGAGAGAGAGACAGAGACAGATCCATTCGATTA
GTGAACGGATCTCGACGGTATCGGTTAACTTTTAAAAGAAAAGGGGGGATTGGGGGGTACAGTGCAGGGG
AAAGAATAGTAGACATAATAGCAACAGACATACAAACTAAAGAATTACAAAAACAAATTACAAAATTCAA
AATTTTATCGTCCAGTGTGGTGGAATTCTGCAGATATCAACTTTGTATAGAAAAGTTGGCCTCCGCGCCG
GGTTTTGGCGCCTCCCGCGGGCGCCCCCCTCCTCACGGCGAGCGCTGCCACGTCAGACGAAGGGCGCAGC
GAGCGTCCTGATCCTTCCGCCCGGACGCTCAGGACAGCGGCCCGCTGCTCATAAGACTCGGCCTTAGAAC
CCCAGTATCAGCAGAAGGACATTTTAGGACGGGACTTGGGTGACTCTAGGGCACTGGTTTTCTTTCCAGA
GAGCGGAACAGGCGAGGAAAAGTAGTCCCTTCTCGGCGATTCTGCGGAGGGATCTCCGTGGGGCGGTGAA
CGCCGATGATTATATAAGGACGCGCCGGGTGTGGCACAGCTAGTTCCGTCGCAGCCGGGATTTGGGTCGC
GGTTCTTGTTTGTGGATCGCTGTGATCGTCACTTGGTGAGTAGCGGGCTGCTGGGCTGGCCGGGGCTTTC
GTGGCCGCCGGGCCGCTCGGTGGGACGGAAGCGTGTGGAGAGACCGCCAAGGGCTGTAGTCTGGGTCCGC
GAGCAAGGTTGCCCTGAACTGGGGGTTGGGGGGAGCGCAGCAAAATGGCGGCTGTTCCCGAGTCTTGAAT
GGAAGACGCTTGTGAGGCGGGCTGTGAGGTCGTTGAAACAAGGTGGGGGGCATGGTGGGCGGCAAGAACC
CAAGGTCTTGAGGCCTTCGCTAATGCGGGAAAGCTCTTATTCGGGTGAGATGGGCTGGGGCACCATCTGG
GGACCCTGACGTGAAGTTTGTCACTGACTGGAGAACTCGGTTTGTCGTCTGTTGCGGGGGCGGCAGTTAT
GGCGGTGCCGTTGGGCAGTGCACCCGTACCTTTGGGAGCGCGCGCCCTCGTCGTGTCGTGACGTCACCCG
TTCTGTTGGCTTATAATGCAGGGTGGGGCCACCTGCCGGTAGGTGTGCGGTAGGCTTTTCTCCGTCGCAG
GACGCAGGGTTCGGGCCTAGGGTAGGCTCTCCTGAATCGACAGGCGCCGGACCTCTGGTGAGGGGAGGGA
TAAGTGAGGCGTCAGTTTCTTTGGTCGGTTTTATGTACCTATCTTCTTAAGTAGCTGAAGCTCCGGTTTT
GAACTATGCGCTCGGGGTTGGCGAGTGTGTTTTGTGAAGTTTTTTAGGCACCTTTTGAAATGTAATCATT
TGGGTCAATATGTAATTTTCAGTGTTAGACTAGTAAATTGTCCGCTAAATTCTGGCCGTTTTTGGCTTTT
TTGTTAGACACAAGTTTGTACAAAAAAGCAGGCTTAGCCACCATGGCATCACAGCTGCAAGTGTTTTCGC
CCCCATCAGTGTCGTCGAGTGCCTTCTGCAGTGCGAAGAAACTGAAAATAGAGCCCTCTGGCTGGGATGT
TTCAGGACAGAGTAGCAACGACAAATATTATACCCACAGCAAAACCCTCCCAGCCACACAAGGGCAAGCC
AACTCCTCTCACCAGGTAGCAAATTTCAACATCCCTGCTTACGACCAGGGCCTCCTCCTCCCAGCTCCTG
CAGTGGAGCATATTGTTGTAACAGCCGCTGATAGCTCGGGCAGTGCTGCTACATCAACCTTCCAAAGCAG
CCAGACCCTGACTCACAGAAGCAACGTTTCTTTGCTTGAGCCATATCAAAAATGTGGATTGAAACGAAAA
AGTGAGGAAGTTGACAGCAACGGTAGTGTGCAGATCATAGAAGAACATCCCCCTCTCATGCTGCAAAACA
GGACTGTGGTGGGTGCTGCTGCCACAACCACCACTGTGACCACAAAGAGTAGCAGTTCCAGCGGAGAAGG
GGATTACCAGCTGGTCCAGCATGAGATCCTTTGCTCTATGACCAATAGCTATGAAGTCTTGGAGTTCCTA
GGCCGGGGGACATTTGGACAGGTGGCTAAGTGCTGGAAGAGGAGCACCAAGGAAATTGTGGCTATTAAAA
TCTTGAAGAACCACCCCTCCTATGCCAGACAAGGACAGATTGAAGTGAGCATCCTTTCCCGCCTAAGCAG
TGAAAATGCTGATGAGTATAATTTTGTCCGTTCATACGAGTGCTTTCAGCATAAGAATCACACCTGCCTT
GTTTTTGAAATGTTGGAGCAGAACTTATATGATTTTCTAAAGCAAAACAAATTTAGCCCACTGCCACTCA
AGTACATCAGACCAATCTTGCAGCAGGTGGCCACAGCCTTGATGAAGCTCAAGAGTCTTGGTCTGATCCA
CGCTGACCTTAAGCCTGAAAACATCATGCTGGTTGATCCAGTTCGCCAGCCCTACCGAGTGAAGGTCATT
GACTTTGGTTCTGCTAGTCACGTTTCCAAAGCTGTGTGCTCAACCTACTTACAGTCACGTTACTACAGAG
CTCCTGAAATTATTCTTGGGTTACCATTTTGTGAAGCTATTGATATGTGGTCACTGGGCTGTGTGATAGC
TGAGCTGTTCCTGGGATGGCCTCTTTATCCTGGTGCTTCAGAATATGATCAGATTCGTTATATTTCACAA
ACACAAGGCTTGCCAGCTGAATATCTTCTCAGTGCCGGAACAAAAACAACCAGGTTTTTCAACAGAGATC
CTAATTTGGGGTACCCACTGTGGAGGCTTAAGACACCTGAAGAACATGAACTGGAGACTGGAATAAAATC
AAAAGAAGCTCGGAAGTACATTTTTAATTGCTTAGATGACATGGCTCAGGTGAATATGTCTACAGACCTG
GAGGGAACAGACATGTTGGCAGAGAAGGCAGACCGAAGAGAATACATTGATCTGTTAAAGAAAATGCTCA
CAATTGATGCAGATAAGAGAATTACCCCTCTAAAAACTCTTAACCATCAGTTTGTGACAATGACTCACCT
TTTGGATTTTCCACATAGCAATCATGTTAAGTCTTGTTTTCAGAACATGGAGATCTGCAAGCGGAGGGTT
CACATGTATGATACAGTGAGTCAGATCAAGAGTCCCTTCACTACACATGTTGCCCCAAATACAAGCACAA
ATCTAACCATGAGCTTCAGCAATCAGCTCAATACAGTGCACAATCAGGCCAGTGTTCTAGCTTCCAGTTC
TACTGCAGCAGCTGCTACTCTTTCTCTGGCTAATTCAGATGTCTCACTACTAAACTACCAGTCAGCTTTG
TACCCATCATCTGCTGCACCAGTTCCTGGAGTTGCCCAGCAGGGTGTTTCCTTGCAGCCTGGAACCACCC
AGATTTGCACTCAGACAGATCCATTCCAACAGACATTTATAGTATGTCCACCTGCGTTTCAAACTGGACT
ACAAGCAACAACAAAGCATTCTGGATTCCCTGTGAGGATGGATAATGCTGTACCAATTGTACCCCAGGCA
CCAGCTGCTCAGCCACTACAGATTCAGTCAGGAGTTCTCACGCAGGGAAGCTGTACACCACTAATGGTAG
CAACTCTCCACCCTCAAGTAGCCACCATCACACCGCAGTATGCGGTGCCCTTTACTCTGAGCTGCGCAGC
CGGCCGGCCGGCGCTGGTTGAACAGACTGCCGCTGTACTGCAGGCGTGGCCTGGAGGGACTCAGCAAATT
CTCCTGCCTTCAACTTGGCAACAGTTGCCTGGGGTAGCTCTACACAACTCTGTCCAGCCCACAGCAATGA
TTCCAGAGGCCATGGGGAGTGGACAGCAGCTAGCTGACTGGAGGAATGCCCACTCTCATGGCAACCAGTA
CAGCACTATCATGCAGCAGCCATCCTTGCTGACTAACCATGTGACATTGGCCACTGCTCAGCCTCTGAAT
GTTGGTGTTGCCCATGTTGTCAGACAACAACAATCCAGTTCCCTCCCTTCGAAGAAGAATAAGCAGTCAG
CTCCAGTCTCTTCCAAGTCCTCTCTAGATGTTCTGCCTTCCCAAGTCTATTCTCTGGTTGGGAGCAGTCC
CCTCCGCACCACATCTTCTTATAATTCCTTGGTCCCTGTCCAAGATCAGCATCAGCCCATCATCATTCCA
GATACTCCCAGCCCTCCTGTGAGTGTCATCACTATCCGAAGTGACACTGATGAGGAAGAGGACAACAAAT
ACAAGCCCAGTAGCTCTGGACTGAAGCCAAGGTCTAATGTCATCAGTTATGTCACTGTCAATGATTCTCC
AGACTCTGACTCTTCTTTGAGCAGCCCTTATTCCACTGATACCCTGAGTGCTCTCCGAGGCAATAGTGGA
TCCGTTTTGGAGGGGCCTGGCAGAGTTGTGGCAGATGGCACTGGCACCCGCACTATCATTGTGCCTCCAC
TGAAAACTCAGCTTGGTGACTGCACTGTAGCAACCCAGGCCTCAGGTCTCCTGAGCAATAAGACTAAGCC
AGTCGCTTCAGTGAGTGGGCAGTCATCTGGATGCTGTATCACCCCCACAGGGTATCGAGCTCAACGCGGG
GGGACCAGTGCAGCACAACCACTCAATCTTAGCCAGAACCAGCAGTCATCGGCGGCTCCAACCTCACAGG
AGAGAAGCAGCAACCCAGCCCCCCGCAGGCAGCAGGCGTTTGTGGCCCCTCTCTCCCAAGCCCCCTACAC
CTTCCAGCATGGCAGCCCGCTACACTCGACAGGGCACCCACACCTTGCCCCGGCCCCTGCTCACCTGCCA
AGCCAGGCTCATCTGTATACGTATGCTGCCCCGACTTCTGCTGCTGCACTGGGCTCAACCAGCTCCATTG
CTCATCTTTTCTCCCCACAGGGTTCCTCAAGGCATGCTGCAGCCTATACCACTCACCCTAGCACTTTGGT
GCACCAGGTCCCTGTCAGTGTTGGGCCCAGCCTCCTCACTTCTGCCAGCGTGGCCCCTGCTCAGTACCAA
CACCAGTTTGCCACCCAATCCTACATTGGGTCTTCCCGAGGCTCAACAATTTACACTGGATACCCGCTGA
GTCCTACCAAGATCAGCCAGTATTCCTACTTATCAAACCCAGCTTTCTTGTACAAAGTGGGCGGCAAGCC
CATCCCCAACCCCCTGCTGGGCCTGGACAGCACCGCTAGCATCCCGCTGCTGAACGCTAAACAGATTCTG
GGACAGCTGGACGGCGGGAGCGTGGCAGTCCTGCCTGTGGTCGACTCCACCAATCAGTACCTGCTGGATC
GAATCGGCGAGCTGAAGAGTGGGGATGCTTGCATTGCAGAATATCAGCAGGCAGGGAGAGGAAGCAGAGG
GAGGAAATGGTTCTCTCCTTTTGGAGCTAACCTGTACCTGAGTATGTTTTGGCGCCTGAAGCGGGGACCA
GCAGCAATCGGCCTGGGCCCGGTCATCGGAATTGTCATGGCAGAAGCGCTGCGAAAGCTGGGAGCAGACA
AGGTGCGAGTCAAATGGCCCAATGACCTGTATCTGCAGGATAGAAAGCTGGCAGGCATCCTGGTGGAGCT
GGCCGGAATAACAGGCGATGCTGCACAGATCGTCATTGGCGCCGGGATTAACGTGGCTATGAGGCGCGTG
GAGGAAAGCGTGGTCAATCAGGGCTGGATCACACTGCAGGAAGCAGGGATTAACCTGGACAGGAATACTC
TGGCCGCTATGCTGATCCGAGAGCTGCGGGCAGCCCTGGAACTGTTCGAGCAGGAAGGCCTGGCTCCATA
TCTGTCACGGTGGGAGAAGCTGGATAACTTCATCAATAGACCCGTGAAGCTGATCATTGGGGACAAAGAG
ATTTTCGGGATTAGCCGGGGGATTGATAAACAGGGAGCCCTGCTGCTGGAACAGGACGGAGTTATCAAAC
CCTGGATGGGCGGAGAAATCAGTCTGCGGTCTGCCGAAAAGTAAGCCAACTTTATTATACATAGTTGATA
TCCAGCACAGTGGCGGCCGCTCGACAATCAACCTCTGGATTACAAAATTTGTGAAAGATTGACTGGTATT
CTTAACTATGTTGCTCCTTTTACGCTATGTGGATACGCTGCTTTAATGCCTTTGTATCATGCTATTGCTT
CCCGTATGGCTTTCATTTTCTCCTCCTTGTATAAATCCTGGTTGCTGTCTCTTTATGAGGAGTTGTGGCC
CGTTGTCAGGCAACGTGGCGTGGTGTGCACTGTGTTTGCTGACGCAACCCCCACTGGTTGGGGCATTGCC
ACCACCTGTCAGCTCCTTTCCGGGACTTTCGCTTTCCCCCTCCCTATTGCCACGGCGGAACTCATCGCCG
CCTGCCTTGCCCGCTGCTGGACAGGGGCTCGGCTGTTGGGCACTGACAATTCCGTGGTGTTGTCGGGGAA
GCTGACGTCCTTTCCATGGCTGCTCGCCTGTGTTGCCACCTGGATTCTGCGCGGGACGTCCTTCTGCTAC
GTCCCTTCGGCCCTCAATCCAGCGGACCTTCCTTCCCGCGGCCTGCTGCCGGCTCTGCGGCCTCTTCCGC
GTCTTCGCCTTCGCCCTCAGACGAGTCGGATCTCCCTTTGGGCCGCCTCCCCGCCTGGAATTCTACCGGG
TAGGGGAGGCGCTTTTCCCAAGGCAGTCTGGAGCATGCGCTTTAGCAGCCCCGCTGGGCACTTGGCGCTA
CACAAGTGGCCTCTGGCCTCGCACACATTCCACATCCACCGGTAGGCGCCAACCGGCTCCGTTCTTTGGT
GGCCCCTTCGCGCCACCTTCTACTCCTCCCCTAGTCAGGAAGTTCCCCCCCGCCCCGCAGCTCGCGTCGT
GCAGGACGTGACAAATGGAAGTAGCACGTCTCACTAGTCTCGTGCAGATGGACAGCACCGCTGAGCAATG
GAAGCGGGTAGGCCTTTGGGGCAGCGGCCAATAGCAGCTTTGCTCCTTCGCTTTCTGGGCTCAGAGGCTG
GGAAGGGGTGGGTCCGGGGGCGGGCTCAGGGGCGGGCTCAGGGGCGGGGCGGGCGCCCGAAGGTCCTCCG
GAGGCCCGGCATTCTGCACGCTTCAAAAGCGCACGTCTGCCGCGCTGTTCTCCTCTTCCTCATCTCCGGG
CCTTTCGACCTGCAGCCCAAGCTTACCATGACCGAGTACAAGCCCACGGTGCGCCTCGCCACCCGCGACG
ACGTCCCCAGGGCCGTACGCACCCTCGCCGCCGCGTTCGCCGACTACCCCGCCACGCGCCACACCGTCGA
TCCGGACCGCCACATCGAGCGGGTCACCGAGCTGCAAGAACTCTTCCTCACGCGCGTCGGGCTCGACATC
GGCAAGGTGTGGGTCGCGGACGACGGCGCCGCGGTGGCGGTCTGGACCACGCCGGAGAGCGTCGAAGCGG
GGGCGGTGTTCGCCGAGATCGGCCCGCGCATGGCCGAGTTGAGCGGTTCCCGGCTGGCCGCGCAGCAACA
GATGGAAGGCCTCCTGGCGCCGCACCGGCCCAAGGAGCCCGCGTGGTTCCTGGCCACCGTCGGCGTCTCG
CCCGACCACCAGGGCAAGGGTCTGGGCAGCGCCGTCGTGCTCCCCGGAGTGGAGGCGGCCGAGCGCGCCG
GGGTGCCCGCCTTCCTGGAGACCTCCGCGCCCCGCAACCTCCCCTTCTACGAGCGGCTCGGCTTCACCGT
CACCGCCGACGTCGAGGTGCCCGAAGGACCGCGCACCTGGTGCATGACCCGCAAGCCCGGTGCCTGACGC
CCGCCCCACGACCCGCAGCGCCCGACCGAAAGGAGCGCACGACCCCATGCATCTCGAGGGCCCGGTACCT
TTAAGACCAATGACTTACAAGGCAGCTGTAGATCTTAGCCACTTTTTAAAAGAAAAGGGGGGACTGGAAG
GGCTAGCTCACTCCCAACGAAGACAAGATCTGCTTTTTGCTTGTACTGGGTCTCTCTGGTTAGACCAGAT
CTGAGCCTGGGAGCTCTCTGGCTAACTAGGGAACCCACTGCTTAAGCCTCAATAAAGCTTGCCTTGAGTG
CTTCAAGTAGTGTGTGCCCGTCTGTTGTGTGACTCTGGTAACTAGAGATCCCTCAGACCCTTTTAGTCAG
TGTGGAAAATCTCTAGCAGTAGTAGTTCATGTCATCTTATTATTCAGTATTTATAACTTGCAAAGAAATG
AATATCAGAGAGTGAGAGGAACTTGTTTATTGCAGCTTATAATGGTTACAAATAAAGCAATAGCATCACA
AATTTCACAAATAAAGCATTTTTTTCACTGCATTCTAGTTGTGGTTTGTCCAAACTCATCAATGTATCTT
ATCATGTCTGGCTCTAGCTATCCCGCCCCTAACTCCGCCCATCCCGCCCCTAACTCCGCCCAGTTCCGCC
CATTCTCCGCCCCATGGCTGACTAATTTTTTTTATTTATGCAGAGGCCGAGGCCGCCTCGGCCTCTGAGC
TATTCCAGAAGTAGTGAGGAGGCTTTTTTGGAGGCCTAGGGACGTACCCAATTCGCCCTATAGTGAGTCG
TATTACGCGCGCTCACTGGCCGTCGTTTTACAACGTCGTGACTGGGAAAACCCTGGCGTTACCCAACTTA
ATCGCCTTGCAGCACATCCCCCTTTCGCCAGCTGGCGTAATAGCGAAGAGGCCCGCACCGATCGCCCTTC
CCAACAGTTGCGCAGCCTGAATGGCGAATGGG
[124 nt withheld, positions 12633-12756]
C
[91 nt withheld, positions 12758-12848]
A
[49 nt withheld, positions 12850-12898]
CCTTTGACGTTGGAGTCCACGTTCTTT
[37 nt withheld, positions 12926-12962]
ACCCTATCTCGGTCTATTCTTTTGATTTATAAGGGATTTTGCCGATTTCGGCCTATTGGTTAAAAAATGA
GCTGATTTAACAAAAATTTAACGCGAATTTTAACAAAATATTAACGCTTACAATTT
